Addgene plasmid #34277: KHBD00123
Depositing lab: Bart Deplancke. Depositing organization: Swiss Federal Institute of Technology (EPFL). Publication: Automated protein-DNA interaction screening of Drosophila regulatory elements. Korneel Hens, Jean-Daniel Feuz, Alina Isakova, Antonina Lagovitina, Andreas Massouras, Julien Bryois, Patrick Callaerts, Susan E. Celniker, Bart Deplancke. Nat Methods. 2011 Oct 30;8(12):1065-70. 10.1038/nmeth.1763 PubMed 22037703.
Backbone
  Vector backbone: pDONR221
  Backbone manufacturer: Invitrogen
  Backbone size w/o insert (bp): 2536
  Vector type: Gateway Donor Vector
Growth in bacteria
  Bacterial resistance: Kanamycin, 50 μg/mL
  Growth temperature: 37°C
  Growth strain: DH5alpha
  Copy number: High Copy
Gene/Insert
  Gene/Insert name: CG3851 (alt names: FBgn0002985; odd; odd skipped)
  Species: D. melanogaster (fly)
  Insert size (bp): 1176
  Entrez Gene: odd (a.k.a. Dmel_CG3851, CG3851, Dmel\CG3851, ODD, Odd, l(2)01863, ods)
  Cloning method: Gateway Cloning
  Sequencing primers: 5′ M13F; 3′ M13R
Terms and licenses: Academic/Nonprofit Terms; Industry Terms: Not Available to Industry
Depositor comments: Please note that the ORFs in this collection were cloned open-ended (without a stop codon).
How to cite: KHBD00123 was a gift from Bart Deplancke (Addgene plasmid # 34277 ; http://n2t.net/addgene:34277 ; RRID:Addgene_34277)
