[The description below was written by a language model from this plasmid's Addgene catalogue record.]
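Description:
KHBD00123 is a Gateway entry-type clone built in the pDONR221 donor vector backbone, carrying the coding sequence of the Drosophila melanogaster gene odd skipped (odd, CG3851). The backbone is listed at about 2.5 kb without the insert, and the insert at 1176 bp. The plasmid is maintained in E. coli as a high-copy plasmid under kanamycin selection. The insert was introduced by Gateway recombination. In a pDONR221-derived clone, this generally leaves the open reading frame flanked by attL recombination sites, in place of the donor vector's original counter-selection cassette, although no feature table is provided to confirm the exact sites. M13 forward and reverse primer sites on either side of the insert are used for sequence verification.

The vector has no stated promoter driving the insert, in keeping with its role as a shuttle clone rather than an expression construct. The depositor notes that the ORFs in this collection were cloned open-ended, without a stop codon. After an LR recombination reaction into a suitable destination vector, the odd coding sequence can therefore be read through into a C-terminal tag or fusion partner, and N-terminal fusions remain possible as well. The clone belongs to a collection associated with automated protein–DNA interaction screening of Drosophila regulatory elements. This suggests its intended use is as a source of the ORF for transfer into the destination vectors used in such assays, though the record does not name those vectors.
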