>Addgene plasmid #34277 | KHBD00123 | depositor partial sequence | sequence record 40844 | KHBD00123 sequence 1176 bps
ATGTCTTCCACATCGGCCTCACCCATCAGCAACATAACCGTGGATGACGAGCTCAACTTAAGCAGAGAAC
AAGACTTTGCTGAAGAGGATTTCATAGTGATCAAGGAGGAGCGCGAGACAAGTCTCTCCCCCATGCTGAC
GCCCCCGCACACGCCCACCGAGGAGCCGCTGAGGAGAGTGCATCCGGCGATAAGCGAGGAGGCGGTGGCC
ACCCAGCTGCACATGCGACACATGGCCCACTACCAGCAGCAGCAACAACAGCAGCAACAGCAGCAGCAGC
ACCGCCTGTGGCTGCAGATGCAGCAGCAGCAGCAACAACATCAGGCTCCACAGCAGTATCCAGTTTATCC
CACAGCCAGCGCCGATCCCGTGGCCGTGCACCAGCAGTTGATGAACCACTGGATCCGCAACGCAGCCATC
TACCAGCAGCAACAGCAGCAGCAGCAACATCCGCACCATCATCACCACCACGGCCATCCGCACCACCCTC
ACCCACATCCGCATCATGTGCGTCCCTATCCCGCTGGCCTCCATAGTCTGCATGCCGCGGTCATGGGTCG
CCACTTCGGAGCCATGCCCACCCTGAAACTGGGTGGTGCCGGTGGAGCGAGTGGTGTACCCAGCGGCGCA
ACTGGCAGCAGTCGGCCAAAGAAGCAGTTCATCTGCAAGTACTGCAACCGGCAGTTCACCAAGTCGTACA
ATCTGCTCATCCATGAGAGAACCCACACGGACGAGAGGCCTTACTCCTGCGACATCTGCGGCAAAGCCTT
CCGGCGACAGGATCATCTGCGGGACCACCGGTACATCCACTCCAAGGACAAGCCCTTCAAGTGCAGCGAT
TGCGGCAAGGGTTTCTGCCAGTCGCGCACCCTGGCCGTGCACAAGGTCACCCATCTGGAGGAGGGTCCGC
ACAAGTGTCCCATCTGCCAGCGGAGCTTCAACCAGCGGGCCAACCTCAAGAGTCACCTCCAGAGCCACAG
CGAGCAGAGCACCAAGGAGGTGGTGGTGACCACCTCACCAGCCACTTCACATTCGGTGCCAAACCAGGCA
TTGAGTTCGCCTCAACCTGAGAATTTGGCACAGCATCTGCCTGTCCTGGATCTATCCTCGTCATCCTCGA
GCTCAGAGAAGCCCAAGCGGATGCTGGGCTTCACCATCGATGAGATCATGAGCAGA
