>Addgene plasmid #34277 | KHBD00123 | addgene partial sequence | sequence record 41940 | M13-Rev 5'-CAGGAAACAGCTATGACC-3'
TTTTATTTTGACTGATAGTGACCTGTTCGTTGCAACAAATTGATAAGCAATGCTTTCTTATAATGCCAAC
TTTGTACAAGAAAGTTGGCAATCTGCTCATGATCTCATCGATGGTGAAGCCCAGCATCCGCTTGGGCTTC
TCTGAGCTCGAGGATGACGAGGATAGATCCAGGACAGGCAGATGCTGTGCCAAATTCTCAGGTTGAGGCG
AACTCAATGCCTGGTTTGGCACCGAATGTGAAGTGGCTGGTGAGGTGGTCACCACCACCTCCTTGGTGCT
CTGCTCGCTGTGGCTCTGGAGGTGACTCTTGAGGTTGGCCCGCTGGTTGAAGCTCCGCTGGCAGATGGGA
CACTTGTGCGGACCCTCCTCCAGATGGGTGACCTTGTGCACGGCCAGGGTGCGCGACTGGCAGAAACCCT
TGCCGCAATCGCTGCACTTGAAGGGCTTGTCCTTGGAGTGGATGTACCGGTGGTCCCGCAGATGATCCTG
TCGCCGGAAGGCTTTGCCGCAGATGTCGCAGGAGTAAGGCCTCTCGTCCGTGTGGGTTCTCTCATGGATG
AGCAGATTGTACGACTTGGTGAACTGCCGGTTGCAGTACTTGCAGATGAACTGCTTCTTTGGCCGACTGC
TGCCAGTTGCGCCGCTGGGTACACCACTCGCTCCACCGGCACCACCCAGTTTCAGGGTGGG
